Addgene plasmid #174374: pSelAct-KO
Purpose: (Empty Backbone) Plasmid for unmarked deletions, pUC19 backbone, Apr resistant casette, codA::app counterselection casette, gateway compatible
Depositing lab: Gitta Coaker. Depositing organization: University of California, Davis. Publication: A Genetic Toolkit for Investigating Clavibacter Species: Markerless Deletion, Permissive Site Identification, and an Integrative Plasmid. Stevens DM, Tang A, Coaker G. Mol Plant Microbe Interact. 2021 Dec;34(12):1336-1345. doi: 10.1094/MPMI-07-21-0171-TA. Epub 2021 Dec 10. PubMed 34890250.
Backbone
  Vector backbone: pUC19
  Backbone size (bp): 7373
  Modifications to backbone: ApmR resistance cassette for integration, codA:upp cassette for counterselection, Gateway C1 cassette to clone in flanking homologous regions
  Vector type: Vector for 2-step knockout by homologous recombination
  Promoter: N/A
  Selectable markers: codA:upp counterselection
Growth in bacteria
  Bacterial resistance: Apramycin, 25 μg/mL
  Growth temperature: 37°C
  Growth strain: ccdB Survival
  Copy number: High Copy
Gene/Insert
  Cloning method: Gateway Cloning
  Sequencing primers: 5′ GCATTAGGCACCCCAGGCTTTA; 3′ TGCAGACTGGCTGTGTATAAGG
Resource information
  A portion of this plasmid was derived from a plasmid made by: Jeff Chang, Oregon State University
Terms and licenses: Academic/Nonprofit Terms; Industry Terms: Not Available to Industry
Depositor comments: Also known as pSelAct. For cloning in homology arms, can use Gateway, restriction-ligation, or homology-based cloning such as Gibson/Infusion cloning. Please cite at minimum paper 1) and a secondary paper that is most appropriate to your system of interest (2 or 3). 1. First development of pSelAct for knockouts in Rhodococcus equi: Geize, R. van der, Jong, W. de, Hessels, G. I., Grommen, A. W. F., Jacobs, A. A. C., and Dijkhuizen, L. 2008. A novel method to generate unmarked gene deletions in the intracellular pathogen Rhodococcus equi using 5-fluorocytosine conditional lethality. Nucleic Acids Res. 36:e151 2. First development of pSelAct with Gateway cassette for knockouts in Rhodococcus fasicans: Savory, E. A., Weisberg, A. J., Stevens, D. M., Creason, A. L., Fuller, S. L., Pearce, E. M., and Chang, J. H. 2020. Phytopathogenic Rhodococcus Have Diverse Plasmids With Few Conserved Virulence Functions. Front Microbiol. 11:1022 3. Later referred to as pSelAct-KO after optimization for knockouts in Clavibacter: Stevens, D. M., Tang, A., and Coaker, G. 2021. A Genetic Toolkit for Investigating Clavibacter Species: Markerless Deletion, Permissive Site Identification, and an Integrative Plasmid. Mol Plant-microbe Interactions. 34:1336–1345
How to cite: pSelAct-KO was a gift from Gitta Coaker (Addgene plasmid # 174374 ; http://n2t.net/addgene:174374 ; RRID:Addgene_174374)
