[The description below was written by a language model from this plasmid's Addgene catalogue record and pLannotate feature annotations shown in this document.]
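Description:
pSelAct-KO is an empty, Gateway-compatible suicide-type backbone for making unmarked (markerless) gene deletions by two-step homologous recombination. The lineage was first developed for Rhodococcus equi, later given a Gateway cassette for Rhodococcus fascians, and then optimised and renamed for knockouts in Clavibacter. The catalogue lists it as a 7,373 bp high-copy pUC19-based plasmid. The annotated sequence shows a ColE1/pUC origin for replication in E. coli, along with an f1 ori and pBluescript-style polylinker fragments flanked by T7 and T3 promoters. No replication origin for the actinobacterial target hosts is annotated, which fits its use as an integrating vector. Selection is by apramycin through the aac(3)IV gene (ApmR). This marker sits in a segment bounded by partial FRT sites that also carries an incP oriT, an element that can allow conjugative mobilisation.

The cloning site is a Gateway destination cassette, with attR1 and attR2 flanking a chloramphenicol resistance gene and the ccdB gyrase toxin. Because of ccdB, the empty vector must be maintained in a ccdB-tolerant strain. An LR reaction replaces the cassette with the joined upstream and downstream homology arms of the target locus. The depositor notes that restriction-ligation or Gibson/In-Fusion cloning can also be used. Counterselection relies on a codA and upp cassette encoding E. coli cytosine deaminase and uracil phosphoribosyltransferase. Together these convert 5-fluorocytosine into toxic fluorinated nucleotides. Apramycin selects for single-crossover integrants, and subsequent 5-fluorocytosine exposure selects for cells that have lost the plasmid through a second crossover, giving either the wild-type locus or the clean deletion. The record does not state which promoter drives the counterselection cassette.
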