Features (pLannotate 1.2.2; 28 found; start..end, strand, type, name):
     11..55      +  misc_feature   MCS (fragment): pBluescript multiple cloning site
     61..185     +  protein_bind   attR1: mutant version of attR; recombination site for the Gateway® LR reaction LR Clonase™
    210..240     +  promoter       lac UV5 promoter: E. coli lac promoter with an "up" mutation
    264..293     +  promoter       cat promoter (fragment): promoter of the E. coli cat gene encoding chloramphenicol acetyltransferase
    294..974     +  CDS            CmR: chloramphenicol acetyltransferase confers resistance to chloramphenicol
   1131..1289    +  CDS            ccdA (fragment): CCDA_ECO57 - Also known as H, letA. Experimental evidence at protein level: Swiss-Prot protein existence level 1. Antitoxin component of a type II toxin-antitoxin (TA) system which inhibits the post-segregational killing (PSK) of plasmid-free cells, also referred to as a plasmid addiction system. Binds to and blocks the activity of CcdB; will also remove bound CcdB protein from the CcdB-GyrA complex by forming a CcdA-CcdB complex, a process termed rejuvenation. Functions as a transcriptional corepressor for the ccdAB operon, repression also requires CcdB (By similarity). From Escherichia coli
   1294..1599    +  CDS            ccdB: CcdB, a bacterial toxin that poisons DNA gyrase; ccdB; Plasmids containing the ccdB gene cannot be propagated in standard E. coli strains.
   1640..1764    -  protein_bind   attR2: mutant version of attR; recombination site for the Gateway® LR reaction LR Clonase™
   1770..1832    +  misc_feature   MCS (fragment): pBluescript multiple cloning site
   1845..1863    -  promoter       T3 promoter: promoter for bacteriophage T3 RNA polymerase
   1908..1924    -  protein_bind   lac operator: The lac repressor binds to the lac operator to inhibit transcription in E. coli. This inhibition can be relieved by adding lactose or isopropyl-β-D-thiogalactopyranoside (IPTG). lac repressor encoded by lacI
   1932..1962    -  promoter       lac promoter: promoter for the E. coli lac operon
   1977..1998    -  protein_bind   CAP binding site: CAP binding activates transcription in the presence of cAMP. E. coli catabolite activator protein
   2011..2103    -  CDS            lacI (fragment): lac repressor; lacI; The lac repressor binds to the lac operator to inhibit transcription in E. coli. This inhibition can be relieved by adding lactose or isopropyl-β-D-thiogalactopyranoside (IPTG).
   2286..2874    -  rep_origin     ori: high-copy-number ColE1/pMB1/pBR322/pUC origin of replication
   2951..2981    -  protein_bind   FRT (fragment): FLP-mediated recombination occurs in the 8-bp core sequence TCTAGAAA (Turan and Bode, 2011). FLP recombinase from the Saccharomyces cerevisiae 2μ plasmid
   2991..3791    -  CDS            ApmR: aminoglycoside 3-N-acetyltransferase type IV ; aac(3)IV; confers resistance to apramycin (Paget and Davies, 1996)
   4107..4213    +  oriT           oriT: incP origin of transfer
   4223..4242    -  protein_bind   FRT (minimal) (fragment): supports FLP-mediated excision but not integration (Turan and Bode, 2011) FLP recombinase from the Saccharomyces cerevisiae 2μ plasmid
   4244..4300    -  promoter       AmpR promoter (fragment): bla
   4348..4596    +  CDS            tnpA (fragment): TN5P_ECOLX - Also known as tnp. Experimental evidence at protein level: Swiss-Prot protein existence level 1. Mediates transposition of transposon Tn5 by a 'cut and paste' mechanism. First, the monomeric transposase binds the 19 bp inverted DNA repeats flanking the transposon. Then, dimerization of the DNA- bound transposase creates a synaptic DNA complex. After nicking of the first DNA strand, excision of the transposon proceeds through a series of intermediates. The transposase then mediates the insertion of the transposon at a new site by strand transfer. The activity of the wild- type tran
   4719..4742    +  misc_feature   MCS (fragment): pBluescript multiple cloning site
   4749..4768    +  intron         β-globin intron (fragment): intron from rabbit β-globin gene
   4801..6080    +  CDS            codA (fragment): E. coli cytosine deaminase; codA; confers sensitivity to 5-fluorocytosine
   6108..6728    +  CDS            upp: UPP_ECOLI - Also known as uraP. Experimental evidence at protein level: Swiss-Prot protein existence level 1. Catalyzes the conversion of uracil and 5-phospho-alpha-D- ribose 1-diphosphate (PRPP) to UMP and diphosphate. From Escherichia coli (strain K12).
   6761..7189    -  rep_origin     f1 ori (sequence partly withheld): f1 bacteriophage origin of replication; arrow indicates direction of (+) strand synthesis
   7194..7349    -  CDS            lacZα (fragment): LacZα fragment of β-galactosidase; lacZ fragment
   7357..2       +  promoter       T7 promoter (across the origin): promoter for bacteriophage T7 RNA polymerase
>Addgene plasmid #174374 | pSelAct-KO | addgene full sequence | sequence record 356074 | Addgene NGS Result
GGGCGAATTGGAGCTCCACCGCGGTGGCGGCCGCTCTAGAACTAGTGGATCCCCCATCAAACAAGTTTGT
ACAAAAAAGCTGAACGAGAAACGTAAAATGATATAAATATCAATATATTAAATTAGATTTTGCATAAAAA
ACAGACTACATAATACTGTAAAACACAACATATCCAGTCACTATGGCGGCCGCATTAGGCACCCCAGGCT
TTACACTTTATGCTTCCGGCTCGTATAATGTGTGGATTTTGAGTTAGGATCCGTCGAGATTTTCAGGAGC
TAAGGAAGCTAAAATGGAGAAAAAAATCACTGGATATACCACCGTTGATATATCCCAATGGCATCGTAAA
GAACATTTTGAGGCATTTCAGTCAGTTGCTCAATGTACCTATAACCAGACCGTTCAGCTGGATATTACGG
CCTTTTTAAAGACCGTAAAGAAAAATAAGCACAAGTTTTATCCGGCCTTTATTCACATTCTTGCCCGCCT
GATGAATGCTCATCCGGAATTCCGTATGGCAATGAAAGACGGTGAGCTGGTGATATGGGATAGTGTTCAC
CCTTGTTACACCGTTTTCCATGAGCAAACTGAAACGTTTTCATCGCTCTGGAGTGAATACCACGACGATT
TCCGGCAGTTTCTACACATATATTCGCAAGATGTGGCGTGTTACGGTGAAAACCTGGCCTATTTCCCTAA
AGGGTTTATTGAGAATATGTTTTTCGTCTCAGCCAATCCCTGGGTGAGTTTCACCAGTTTTGATTTAAAC
GTGGCCAATATGGACAACTTCTTCGCCCCCGTTTTCACCATGGGCAAATATTATACGCAAGGCGACAAGG
TGCTGATGCCGCTGGCGATTCAGGTTCATCATGCCGTTTGTGATGGCTTCCATGTCGGCAGAATGCTTAA
TGAATTACAACAGTACTGCGATGAGTGGCAGGCGGGGCGTAATCTAGAGGATCCGGCTTACTAAAAGCCA
GATAACAGTATGCGTATTTGCGCGCTGATTTTTGCGGTATAAGAATATATACTGATATGTATACCCGAAG
TATGTCAAAAAGAGGTATGCTATGAAGCAGCGTATTACAGTGACAGTTGACAGCGACAGCTATCAGTTGC
TCAAGGCATATATGATGTCAATATCTCCGGTCTGGTAAGCACAACCATGCAGAATGAAGCCCGTCGTCTG
CGTGCCGAACGCTGGAAAGCGGAAAATCAGGAAGGGATGGCTGAGGTCGCCCGGTTTATTGAAATGAACG
GCTCTTTTGCTGACGAGAACAGGGGCTGGTGAAATGCAGTTTAAGGTTTACACCTATAAAAGAGAGAGCC
GTTATCGTCTGTTTGTGGATGTACAGAGTGATATTATTGACACGCCCGGGCGACGGATGGTGATCCCCCT
GGCCAGTGCACGTCTGCTGTCAGATAAAGTCCCCCGTGAACTTTACCCGGTGGTGCATATCGGGGATGAA
AGCTGGCGCATGATGACCACCGATATGGCCAGTGTGCCGGTCTCCGTTATCGGGGAAGAAGTGGCTGATC
TCAGCCACCGCGAAAATGACATCAAAAACGCCATTAACCTGATGTTCTGGGGAATATAAATGTCAGGCTC
CCTTATACACAGCCAGTCTGCAGGTCGACCATAGTGACTGGATATGTTGTGTTTTACAGTATTATGTAGT
CTGTTTTTTATGCAAAATCTAATTTAATATATTGATATTTATATCATTTTACGTTTCTCGTTCAGCTTTC
TTGTACAAAGTGGTTCGATGGGCTGCAGGAATTCGATATCAAGCTTATCGATACCGTCGACCTCGAGGGG
GGGCCCGGTACCCAGCTTTTGTTCCCTTTAGTGAGGGTTAATTGCGCGCTTGGCGTAATCATGGTCATAG
CTGTTTCCTGTGTGAAATTGTTATCCGCTCACAATTCCACACAACATACGAGCCGGGAGCATAAAGTGTA
AAGCCTGGGGTGCCTAATGAGTGAGCTAACTCACATTAATTGCGTTGCGCTCACTGCCCGCTTTCCAGTC
GGGAAACCTGTCGTGCCAGCTGCATTAATGAATCGGCCAACGCGCGGGGAGAGGCGGTTTGCGTATTGGG
CGCTCTTCCGCTTCCTCGCTCACTGACTCGCTGCGCTCGGTCGTTCGGCTGCGGCGAGCGGTATCAGCTC
ACTCAAAGGCGGTAATACGGTTATCCACAGAATCAGGGGATAACGCAGGAAAGAACATGTGAGCAAAAGG
CCAGCAAAAGGCCAGGAACCGTAAAAAGGCCGCGTTGCTGGCGTTTTTCCATAGGCTCCGCCCCCCTGAC
GAGCATCACAAAAATCGACGCTCAAGTCAGAGGTGGCGAAACCCGACAGGACTATAAAGATACCAGGCGT
TTCCCCCTGGAAGCTCCCTCGTGCGCTCTCCTGTTCCGACCCTGCCGCTTACCGGATACCTGTCCGCCTT
TCTCCCTTCGGGAAGCGTGGCGCTTTCTCATAGCTCACGCTGTAGGTATCTCAGTTCGGTGTAGGTCGTT
CGCTCCAAGCTGGGCTGTGTGCACGAACCCCCCGTTCAGCCCGACCGCTGCGCCTTATCCGGTAACTATC
GTCTTGAGTCCAACCCGGTAAGACACGACTTATCGCCACTGGCAGCAGCCACTGGTAACAGGATTAGCAG
AGCGAGGTATGTAGGCGGTGCTACAGAGTTCTTGAAGTGGTGGCCTAACTACGGCTACACTAGAAGAACA
GTATTTGGTATCTGCGCTCTGCTGAAGCCAGTTACCTTCGGAAAAAGAGTTGGTAGCTCTTGATCCGGCA
AACAAACCACCGCTGGTAGCGGTGGTTTTTTTGTTTGCAAGCAGCAGATTACGCGCAGAAAAAAAGGATC
TCAAGAAGATCCTTTGATCTTTTCTACGGGGTCTGACGCTCAGTGGAACGAAAACTCACGTTAAGGGATT
TTGGTCATGACTAGAGAATAGGAACTTCGGAATAGGAACTTATGAGCTCAGCCAATCGACTGGCGAGCGG
CATCGCATTCTTCGCATCCCGCCTCTGGCGGATGCAGGAAGATCAACGGATCTCGGCCCAGTTGACCCAG
GGCTGTCGCCACAATGTCGCGGGAGCGGATCAACCGAGCAAAGGCATGACCGACTGGACCTTCCTTCTGA
AGGCTCTTCTCCTTGAGCCACCTGTCCGCCAAGGCAAAGCGCTCACAGCAGTGGTCATTCTCGAGATAAT
CGACGCGTACCAACTTGCCATCCTGAAGAATGGTGCAGTGTCTCGGCACCCCATAGGGAACCTTTGCCAT
CAACTCGGCAAGATGCAGCGTCGTGTTGGCATCGTGTCCCACGCCGAGGAGAAGTACCTGCCCATCGAGT
TCATGGACACGGGCGACCGGGCTTGCAGGCGAGTGAGGTGGCAGGGGCAATGGATCAGAGATGATCTGCT
CTGCCTGTGGCCCCGCTGCCGCAAAGGCAAATGGATGGGCGCTGCGCTTTACATTTGGCAGGCGCCAGAA
TGTGTCAGAGACAACTCCAAGGTCCGGTGTAACGGGCGACGTGGCAGGATCGAACGGCTCGTCGTCCAGA
CCTGACCACGAGGGCATGACGAGCGTCCCTCCCGGACCCAGCGCAGCACGCAGGGCCTCGATCAGTCCAA
GTGGCCCATCTTCGAGGGGCCGGACGCTACGGAAGGAGCTGTGGACCAGCAGCACACCGCCGGGGGTAAC
CCCAAGGTTGAGAAGCTGACCGATGAGCTCGGCTTTTCGCCATTCGTATTGCACGACATTGCACTCCACC
GCTGATGACATCAGTCGATCATAGCACGATCAACGGCACTGTTGCAAATAGTCGGTGGTGATAAACTTAT
CATCCCCTTTTGCTTATGGAGCTGCACATGAACCCATTCAAAGGCCGGCATTTTCAGCGTGACATCATTC
TGTGGGCCGTACGCTGGTACTGCAAATACGGCATCAGTTACCGTGAGCTGCATTTTCCGCTGCATAACCC
TGCTTCGGGGTCATTATAGCGATTTTTTCGGTATATCCATCCTTTTTCGCACGATATACAGGATTTTGCC
AAAGGGTTCGTGTAGACTTTCCTTGGTGTATCCAACGGCGTCAGCCGGGCAGGATAGGTGAAGTAGGCCC
ACCCGCGAGCGGGTGTTCCTTCTTCACTGTCCCTTATTCGCACCTGGCGGTGCTCAACGGGAATCCTGCT
CTGCGAGGCTGGCGGGAACTTCGAAGTTCCTATACTTTCTAGGCATGAGCGGATACATATTTGAATGTAT
TTAGAAAAATAAACAAATAGGGGTTCCGCGCACATTTCCCCGAAAAGTGCCACCTAAATTGTAAGCGTTA
ATAATTCGATAGCTTCACGCTGCCGCAAGCACTCAGGGCGCAAGGGCTGCTAAAGGAAGCGGAACACGTA
GAAAGCCAGTCCGCAGAAACGGTGCTGACCCCGGATGAATGTCAGCTACTGGGCTATCTGGACAAGGGAA
AACGCAAGCGCAAAGAGAAAGCAGGTAGCTTGCAGTGGGCTTACATGGCGATAGCTAGACTGGGCGGTTT
TATGGACAGCAAGCGAACCGGAATTGCCAGCTGGGGCGCCCTCTGGTAAGGTTTGGGAAGCCCTGCAAAG
TAAACTGGATGGCTTTCTTGCCGCCAAGGATCTGATGGCGCAGGGGATCAAGATCGATCTGATCAAGAGA
CAGGATGAGGATCGTTTCGCATGATATCATCAAGCTTATCGATACCGTCGACTACTAACCTTCTTCTCTT
TCCTACAGCTGAGATCACCGGCGAAGGAGGGCCACCATGGTGTCGAATAACGCTTTAGAAACAATTATTA
ACGCCCGGTTACCAGGCGAAGAGGGGCTGTGGCAGATTCATCTGCAGGACGGAAAAATCAGCGCCATTGA
TGCGCAATCCGGCGTGATGCCCATAACTGAAAACAGCCTGGATGCCGAACAAGGTTTAGTTATACCGCCG
TTTGTGGAGCCACATATTCACCTGGACACCACGCAAACCGCCGGACAACCGAACTGGAATCAGTCCGGCA
CGCTGTTTGAAGGCATTGAACGCTGGGCCGAGCGCAAAGCGTTATTAACCCATGACGATGTGAAACAACG
CGCATGGCAAACGCTGAAATGGCAGATTGCCAACGGCATTCAGCATGTGCGTACCCATGTCGATGTTTCG
GATGCAACGCTAACTGCGCTGAAAGCAATGCTGGAAGTGAAGCAGGAAGTCGCGCCGTGGATTGATCTGC
AAATCGTCGCCTTCCCTCAGGAAGGGATTTTGTCGTATCCCAACGGTGAAGCGTTGCTGGAAGAGGCGTT
ACGCTTAGGGGCAGATGTAGTGGGGGCGATTCCGCATTTTGAATTTACCCGTGAATACGGCGTGGAGTCG
CTGCATAAAACCTTCGCCCTGGCGCAAAAATACGACCGTCTCATCGACGTTCACTGTGATGAGATCGATG
ACGAGCAGTCGCGCTTTGTCGAAACCGTTGCTGCCCTGGCGCACCATGAAGGCATGGGCGCGCGAGTCAC
CGCCAGCCACACCACGGCAATGCACTCCTATAACGGGGCGTATACCTCACGCCTGTTCCGCTTGCTGAAA
ATGTCCGGTATTAACTTTGTCGCCAACCCGCTGGTCAATATTCATCTGCAAGGACGTTTCGATACGTATC
CAAAACGTCGCGGCATCACGCGCGTTAAAGAGATGCTGGAGTCCGGCATTAACGTCTGCTTTGGTCACGA
TGATGTCTTCGATCCGTGGTATCCGCTGGGAACGGCGAATATGCTGCAAGTGCTGCATATGGGGCTGCAT
GTTTGCCAGTTGATGGGCTACGGGCAGATTAACGATGGCCTGAATTTAATCACCCACCACAGCGCAAGGA
CGTTGAATTTGCAGGATTACGGCATTGCCGCCGGAAACAGCGCCAACCTGATTATCCTGCCGGCTGAAAA
TGGGTTTGATGCGCTGCGCCGTCAGGTTCCGGTACGTTATTCGGTACGTGGCGGCAAGGTGATTGCCAGC
ACACAACCGGCACAAACCACCGTATATCTGGAGCAGCCAGAAGCCATCGATTACAAACGTATCAGCGGAG
CTAATGGCGTCATGGCTAAGATCGTGGAAGTCAAACACCCACTCGTCAAACACAAGCTGGGACTGATGCG
TGAGCAAGATATCAGCACCAAGCGCTTTCGCGAACTCGCTTCCGAAGTGGGTAGCCTGCTGACTTACGAA
GCGACCGCCGACCTCGAAACGGAAAAAGTAACTATCGAAGGCTGGAACGGCCCGGTAGAAATCGACCAGA
TCAAAGGTAAGAAAATTACCGTTGTGCCAATTCTGCGTGCGGGTCTTGGTATGATGGACGGTGTGCTGGA
AAACGTTCCGAGCGCGCGCATCAGCGTTGTCGGTATGTACCGTAATGAAGAAACGCTGGAGCCGGTACCG
TACTTCCAGAAACTGGTTTCTAACATCGATGAGCGTATGGCGCTGATCGTTGACCCAATGCTGGCAACCG
GTGGTTCCGTTATCGCGACCATCGACCTGCTGAAAAAAGCGGGCTGCAGCAGCATCAAAGTTCTGGTGCT
GGTAGCTGCGCCAGAAGGTATCGCTGCGCTGGAAAAAGCGCACCCGGACGTCGAACTGTATACCGCATCG
ATTGATCAGGGACTGAACGAGCACGGATACATTATTCCGGGCCTCGGCGATGCCGGTGACAAAATCTTTG
GTACGAAATAAGCTTGTCGAAATTCGCTAGATTTTGTTAAAATTCGCGTTAAATTTTTGTTAAATCAGCT
CATTTTTTAACCAATAGGCCGAAATCGGCAAAATCCCTTATAAATCAAAAGAATAGACCGAGATAGGGT
[37 nt withheld, positions 6860-6896]
AAAGAACGTGGACTCCAACGTCAAAGG
[49 nt withheld, positions 6924-6972]
T
[91 nt withheld, positions 6974-7064]
G
[124 nt withheld, positions 7066-7189]
CCCATTCGCCATTCAGGCTGCGCAACTGTTGGGAAGGGCGATCGGTGCGGGCCTCTTCGCTATTACGCCA
GCTGGCGAAAGGGGGATGTGCTGCAAGGCGATTAAGTTGGGTAACGCCAGGGTTTTCCCAGTCACGACGT
TGTAAAACGACGGCCAGTGAGCGCGCGTAATACGACTCACTATA
